Addgene plasmid #85451: pAAV-U6-sgRNA-CMV-GFP
Purpose: Express sgRNA in mammalian cells
Depositing lab: Hetian Lei. Depositing organization: Schepens Eye Research Institute. Publication: The CRISPR/Cas9-created MDM2 T309G enhances vitreous-induced expression of MDM2 and proliferation and survival of cells. Duan Y, Ma G, Huang X, D'Amore PA, Zhang F, Lei H. J Biol Chem. 2016 May 31. pii: jbc.M116.729467. 10.1074/jbc.M116.729467 PubMed 27246850.
Backbone
  Vector backbone: pAAV
  Backbone manufacturer: Addgene
  Vector type: AAV
Growth in bacteria
  Bacterial resistance: Ampicillin, 100 μg/mL
  Growth temperature: 37°C
  Growth strain: NEB Stable
  Copy number: High Copy
Gene/Insert
  Gene/Insert name: pCMV-EGFP
  gRNA/shRNA sequence: for cloning by SapI
  Promoter: pCMV-EGFP
  Cloning method: Restriction Enzyme; 5′ cloning site XbaI (not destroyed); 3′ cloning site EcoR1 (not destroyed)
  Sequencing primers: 5′ cgTCTAGAgGGTACCgGGGCCCgGTCGAC tagttattaa tagtaatcaa ttacgg; 3′ caGAATTCgC TGC AGg TTA TCG AGA TCT GAG TCC GGA CTT GTA
Resource information
  A portion of this plasmid was derived from a plasmid made by: We purchased the plasmid pEGFP-C1 from Clontech (Mountain View, CA, catalog no. 6084-1)
Terms and licenses: Academic/Nonprofit Terms; Industry Terms: Not Available to Industry
Depositor comments: We PCR amplified p-CMV-EGFR from the pEGFP-C1 vector and cloned it into the 60958 vector from Addgene
How to cite: pAAV-U6-sgRNA-CMV-GFP was a gift from Hetian Lei (Addgene plasmid # 85451 ; http://n2t.net/addgene:85451 ; RRID:Addgene_85451)
