[The description below was written by a language model from this plasmid's Addgene catalogue record and pLannotate feature annotations shown in this document.]
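Description:
pAAV-U6-sgRNA-CMV-GFP is an adeno-associated virus transfer plasmid of about 5.2 kb, built on a pAAV backbone and intended for expressing a single guide RNA in mammalian cells together with a green fluorescent marker. In bacteria it is maintained as a high-copy plasmid through a ColE1/pUC-type origin and selected with ampicillin via the β-lactamase gene. An f1 phage origin is also present in the backbone. The recommended recombination-deficient host strain reflects the tendency of AAV inverted terminal repeats to rearrange. In the sequenced record the right-hand AAV2 ITR is annotated in full, whereas the left one appears only as two short fragments. This may reflect the difficulty of sequencing or annotating these hairpin repeats, or a partial deletion; the record does not resolve which.

Between the ITRs lie two independent expression units. The first is a human U6 RNA polymerase III promoter followed by the Streptococcus pyogenes Cas9 guide RNA scaffold. No targeting spacer is installed, and the record indicates that guide sequences are to be cloned in using SapI. The second is a CMV enhancer/promoter driving EGFP, terminated by the human growth hormone polyadenylation signal. According to the depositor, this CMV-EGFP segment was PCR-amplified from pEGFP-C1 and inserted between XbaI and EcoRI sites of an existing AAV sgRNA vector, with both sites retained.

The plasmid encodes no Cas9, so the nuclease must be supplied separately. EGFP fluorescence lets transfected or transduced cells be identified. The ITR-flanked cassette can be packaged into recombinant AAV when helper functions are provided, or the plasmid can be used directly by transfection. The associated publication used CRISPR/Cas9 editing to create an MDM2 variant.
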