Features (pLannotate 1.2.2; 18 found; start..end, strand, type, name):
     12..39      +  repeat_region  AAV2 ITR (fragment): inverted terminal repeat of adeno-associated virus serotype 2 inverted
     68..95      +  repeat_region  AAV2 ITR (fragment): inverted terminal repeat of adeno-associated virus serotype 2 inverted
    145..385     +  promoter       U6 promoter: RNA polymerase III promoter for human U6 snRNA
    412..487     +  misc_RNA       gRNA scaffold: guide RNA scaffold for the Streptococcus pyogenes CRISPR/Cas9 system
    581..884     +  enhancer       CMV enhancer: human cytomegalovirus immediate early enhancer
    885..1088    +  promoter       CMV promoter: human cytomegalovirus (CMV) immediate early promoter
   1133..1849    +  CDS            EGFP: EGFP is a basic (constitutively fluorescent) green fluorescent protein published in 1996, derived from Aequorea victoria. It is reported to be a rapidly-maturing weak dimer with moderate acid sensitivity.
   1850..1867    +  misc_feature   MCS (fragment): multiple cloning site
   1879..1906    +  misc_feature   MCS (fragment): pBluescript multiple cloning site
   1928..2404    +  polyA_signal   hGH poly(A) signal: human growth hormone polyadenylation signal
   2444..2584    +  repeat_region  AAV2 ITR: inverted terminal repeat of adeno-associated virus serotype 2 inverted
   2589..2640    -  misc_feature   bom (fragment): basis of mobility region from pBR322
   2659..3114    +  rep_origin     f1 ori (sequence partly withheld): f1 bacteriophage origin of replication; arrow indicates direction of (+) strand synthesis
   3115..3164    -  misc_feature   bom (fragment): basis of mobility region from pBR322
   3266..3301    -  CDS            rop (fragment): Rop protein, which maintains plasmids at low copy number; rop
   3396..3500    +  promoter       AmpR promoter: bla
   3501..4361    +  CDS            AmpR: β-lactamase; bla; confers resistance to ampicillin, carbenicillin, and related antibiotics
   4532..5120    +  rep_origin     ori: high-copy-number ColE1/pMB1/pBR322/pUC origin of replication
>Addgene plasmid #85451 | pAAV-U6-sgRNA-CMV-GFP | addgene full sequence | sequence record 308180 | Addgene NGS Result
CCTGCAGGCAGCTGCGCGCTCGCTCGCTCACTGAGGCCGCCCGGGCGTCGGGCGACCTTTGGTCGCCCGG
CCTCAGTGAGCGAGCGAGCGCGCAGAGAGGGAGTGGCCAACTCCATCACTAGGGGTTCCTGCGGCCGCAC
GCGTGAGGGCCTATTTCCCATGATTCCTTCATATTTGCATATACGATACAAGGCTGTTAGAGAGATAATT
GGAATTAATTTGACTGTAAACACAAAGATATTAGTACAAAATACGTGACGTAGAAAGTAATAATTTCTTG
GGTAGTTTGCAGTTTTAAAATTATGTTTTAAAATGGACTATCATATGCTTACCGTAACTTGAAAGTATTT
CGATTTCTTGGCTTTATATATCTTGTGGAAAGGACGAAACACCGGAAGAGCGAGCTCTTCTGTTTTAGAG
CTAGAAATAGCAAGTTAAAATAAGGCTAGTCCGTTATCAACTTGAAAAAGTGGCACCGAGTCGGTGCTTT
TTTTCTAGAGGGTACCGGGGCCCGGTCGACTAGTTATTAATAGTAATCAATTACGGGGTCATTAGTTCAT
AGCCCATATATGGAGTTCCGCGTTACATAACTTACGGTAAATGGCCCGCCTGGCTGACCGCCCAACGACC
CCCGCCCATTGACGTCAATAATGACGTATGTTCCCATAGTAACGCCAATAGGGACTTTCCATTGACGTCA
ATGGGTGGAGTATTTACGGTAAACTGCCCACTTGGCAGTACATCAAGTGTATCATATGCCAAGTACGCCC
CCTATTGACGTCAATGACGGTAAATGGCCCGCCTGGCATTATGCCCAGTACATGACCTTATGGGACTTTC
CTACTTGGCAGTACATCTACGTATTAGTCATCGCTATTACCATGGTGATGCGGTTTTGGCAGTACATCAA
TGGGCGTGGATAGCGGTTTGACTCACGGGGATTTCCAAGTCTCCACCCCATTGACGTCAATGGGAGTTTG
TTTTGGCACCAAAATCAACGGGACTTTCCAAAATGTCGTAACAACTCCGCCCCATTGACGCAAATGGGCG
GTAGGCGTGTACGGTGGGAGGTCTATATAAGCAGAGCTGGTTTAGTGAACCGTCAGATCCGCTAGCGCTA
CCGGTCGCCACCATGGTGAGCAAGGGCGAGGAGCTGTTCACCGGGGTGGTGCCCATCCTGGTCGAGCTGG
ACGGCGACGTAAACGGCCACAAGTTCAGCGTGTCCGGCGAGGGCGAGGGCGATGCCACCTACGGCAAGCT
GACCCTGAAGTTCATCTGCACCACCGGCAAGCTGCCCGTGCCCTGGCCCACCCTCGTGACCACCCTGACC
TACGGCGTGCAGTGCTTCAGCCGCTACCCCGACCACATGAAGCAGCACGACTTCTTCAAGTCCGCCATGC
CCGAAGGCTACGTCCAGGAGCGCACCATCTTCTTCAAGGACGACGGCAACTACAAGACCCGCGCCGAGGT
GAAGTTCGAGGGCGACACCCTGGTGAACCGCATCGAGCTGAAGGGCATCGACTTCAAGGAGGACGGCAAC
ATCCTGGGGCACAAGCTGGAGTACAACTACAACAGCCACAACGTCTATATCATGGCCGACAAGCAGAAGA
ACGGCATCAAGGTGAACTTCAAGATCCGCCACAACATCGAGGACGGCAGCGTGCAGCTCGCCGACCACTA
CCAGCAGAACACCCCCATCGGCGACGGCCCCGTGCTGCTGCCCGACAACCACTACCTGAGCACCCAGTCC
GCCCTGAGCAAAGACCCCAACGAGAAGCGCGATCACATGGTCCTGCTGGAGTTCGTGACCGCCGCCGGGA
TCACTCTCGGCATGGACGAGCTGTACAAGTCCGGACTCAGATCTCGATAACCTGCAGCGAATTCGATATC
AAGCTTATCGATACCGAGCGCTGCTCGAGAGATCTACGGGTGGCATCCCTGTGACCCCTCCCCAGTGCCT
CTCCTGGCCCTGGAAGTTGCCACTCCAGTGCCCACCAGCCTTGTCCTAATAAAATTAAGTTGCATCATTT
TGTCTGACTAGGTGTCCTTCTATAATATTATGGGGTGGAGGGGGGTGGTATGGAGCAAGGGGCAAGTTGG
GAAGACAACCTGTAGGGCCTGCGGGGTCTATTGGGAACCAAGCTGGAGTGCAGTGGCACAATCTTGGCTC
ACTGCAATCTCCGCCTCCTGGGTTCAAGCGATTCTCCTGCCTCAGCCTCCCGAGTTGTTGGGATTCCAGG
CATGCATGACCAGGCTCAGCTAATTTTTGTTTTTTTGGTAGAGACGGGGTTTCACCATATTGGCCAGGCT
GGTCTCCAACTCCTAATCTCAGGTGATCTACCCACCTTGGCCTCCCAAATTGCTGGGATTACAGGCGTGA
ACCACTGCTCCCTTCCCTGTCCTTCTGATTTTGTAGGTAACCACGTGCGGACCGAGCGGCCGCAGGAACC
CCTAGTGATGGAGTTGGCCACTCCCTCTCTGCGCGCTCGCTCGCTCACTGAGGCCGGGCGACCAAAGGTC
GCCCGACGCCCGGGCTTTGCCCGGGCGGCCTCAGTGAGCGAGCGAGCGCGCAGCTGCCTGCAGGGGCGCC
TGATGCGGTATTTTCTCCTTACGCATCTGTGCGGTATTTCACACCGCATA
[95 nt withheld, positions 2641-2735]
T
[46 nt withheld, positions 2737-2782]
C
[141 nt withheld, positions 2784-2924]
CCTTTGACGTTGGAGTCCACGTTCTTT
[37 nt withheld, positions 2952-2988]
ACTCTATCTCGGGCTATTCTTTTGATTTATAAGGGATTTTGCCGATTTCGGTCTATTGGTTAAAAAATGA
GCTGATTTAACAAAAATTTAACGCGAATTTTAACAAAATATTAACGTTTACAATTTTATGGTGCACTCTC
AGTACAATCTGCTCTGATGCCGCATAGTTAAGCCAGCCCCGACACCCGCCAACACCCGCTGACGCGCCCT
GACGGGCTTGTCTGCTCCCGGCATCCGCTTACAGACAAGCTGTGACCGTCTCCGGGAGCTGCATGTGTCA
GAGGTTTTCACCGTCATCACCGAAACGCGCGAGACGAAAGGGCCTCGTGATACGCCTATTTTTATAGGTT
AATGTCATGATAATAATGGTTTCTTAGACGTCAGGTGGCACTTTTCGGGGAAATGTGCGCGGAACCCCTA
TTTGTTTATTTTTCTAAATACATTCAAATATGTATCCGCTCATGAGACAATAACCCTGATAAATGCTTCA
ATAATATTGAAAAAGGAAGAGTATGAGTATTCAACATTTCCGTGTCGCCCTTATTCCCTTTTTTGCGGCA
TTTTGCCTTCCTGTTTTTGCTCACCCAGAAACGCTGGTGAAAGTAAAAGATGCTGAAGATCAGTTGGGTG
CACGAGTGGGTTACATCGAACTGGATCTCAACAGCGGTAAGATCCTTGAGAGTTTTCGCCCCGAAGAACG
TTTTCCAATGATGAGCACTTTTAAAGTTCTGCTATGTGGCGCGGTATTATCCCGTATTGACGCCGGGCAA
GAGCAACTCGGTCGCCGCATACACTATTCTCAGAATGACTTGGTTGAGTACTCACCAGTCACAGAAAAGC
ATCTTACGGATGGCATGACAGTAAGAGAATTATGCAGTGCTGCCATAACCATGAGTGATAACACTGCGGC
CAACTTACTTCTGACAACGATCGGAGGACCGAAGGAGCTAACCGCTTTTTTGCACAACATGGGGGATCAT
GTAACTCGCCTTGATCGTTGGGAACCGGAGCTGAATGAAGCCATACCAAACGACGAGCGTGACACCACGA
TGCCTGTAGCAATGGCAACAACGTTGCGCAAACTATTAACTGGCGAACTACTTACTCTAGCTTCCCGGCA
ACAATTAATAGACTGGATGGAGGCGGATAAAGTTGCAGGACCACTTCTGCGCTCGGCCCTTCCGGCTGGC
TGGTTTATTGCTGATAAATCTGGAGCCGGTGAGCGTGGGTCTCGCGGTATCATTGCAGCACTGGGGCCAG
ATGGTAAGCCCTCCCGTATCGTAGTTATCTACACGACGGGGAGTCAGGCAACTATGGATGAACGAAATAG
ACAGATCGCTGAGATAGGTGCCTCACTGATTAAGCATTGGTAACTGTCAGACCAAGTTTACTCATATATA
CTTTAGATTGATTTAAAACTTCATTTTTAATTTAAAAGGATCTAGGTGAAGATCCTTTTTGATAATCTCA
TGACCAAAATCCCTTAACGTGAGTTTTCGTTCCACTGAGCGTCAGACCCCGTAGAAAAGATCAAAGGATC
TTCTTGAGATCCTTTTTTTCTGCGCGTAATCTGCTGCTTGCAAACAAAAAAACCACCGCTACCAGCGGTG
GTTTGTTTGCCGGATCAAGAGCTACCAACTCTTTTTCCGAAGGTAACTGGCTTCAGCAGAGCGCAGATAC
CAAATACTGTTCTTCTAGTGTAGCCGTAGTTAGGCCACCACTTCAAGAACTCTGTAGCACCGCCTACATA
CCTCGCTCTGCTAATCCTGTTACCAGTGGCTGCTGCCAGTGGCGATAAGTCGTGTCTTACCGGGTTGGAC
TCAAGACGATAGTTACCGGATAAGGCGCAGCGGTCGGGCTGAACGGGGGGTTCGTGCACACAGCCCAGCT
TGGAGCGAACGACCTACACCGAACTGAGATACCTACAGCGTGAGCTATGAGAAAGCGCCACGCTTCCCGA
AGGGAGAAAGGCGGACAGGTATCCGGTAAGCGGCAGGGTCGGAACAGGAGAGCGCACGAGGGAGCTTCCA
GGGGGAAACGCCTGGTATCTTTATAGTCCTGTCGGGTTTCGCCACCTCTGACTTGAGCGTCGATTTTTGT
GATGCTCGTCAGGGGGGCGGAGCCTATGGAAAAACGCCAGCAACGCGGCCTTTTTACGGTTCCTGGCCTT
TTGCTGGCCTTTTGCTCACATGT
