>Addgene plasmid #85451 | pAAV-U6-sgRNA-CMV-GFP | addgene partial sequence | sequence record 167530 | EXFP-R 5'-GTCTTGTAGTTGCCGTCGTC-3'
GGACGTAGCCTTCGGGCATGGCGGACTTGAAGAAGTCGTGCTGCTTCATGTGGTCGGGGTAGCGGCTGAA
GCACTGCACGCCGTAGGTCAGGGTGGTCACGAGGGTGGGCCAGGGCACGGGCAGCTTGCCGGTGGTGCAG
ATGAACTTCAGGGTCAGCTTGCCGTAGGTGGCATCGCCCTCGCCCTCGCCGGACACGCTGAACTTGTGGC
CGTTTACGTCGCCGTCCAGCTCGACCAGGATGGGCACCACCCCGGTGAACAGCTCCTCGCCCTTGCTCAC
CATGGTGGCGACCGGTAGCGCTAGCGGATCTGACGGTTCACTAAACCAGCTCTGCTTATATAGACCTCCC
ACCGTACACGCCTACCGCCCATTTGCGTCAATGGGGCGGAGTTGTTACGACATTTTGGAAAGTCCCGTTG
ATTTTGGTGCCAAAACAAACTCCCATTGACGTCAATGGGGTGGAGACTTGGAAATCCCCGTGAGTCAAAC
CGCTATCCACGCCCATTGATGTACTGCCAAAACCGCATCACCATGGTAATAGCGATGACTAATACGTAGA
TGTACTGCCAAGTAGGAAAGTCCCATAAGGTCATGTACTGGGCATAATGCCAGGCGGGCCATTTACCGTC
ATTGACGTCAATAGGGGGCGTACTTGGCATATGATACACTTGATGTACTGCCAAGTGGGCAGTTTACCGT
AAATACTCCACCCATTGACGTCAATGGAAAGTCCCTATTGGCGTTACTATGGGAACATACGTCATTATTG
ACGTCAATGGGCGGGGGTCGTTGGGCGGTCAGCCAGGCGGGCCATTTACCGTAAGTTATGTAACGCGGAA
CTCCATATATGGGCTATGAACTAATGACCCCGTAATTGATTACTATTAATAACTAGTCGACCGGGCCCCG
GTACCCTCTAGAAAAAAAGCACCGACTCGGTGCCACTTTTTCAAGTTGATAACGGACTAGCCTTATTTTA
ACTTGCTATTTCTAGCTC
