>Addgene plasmid #85451 | pAAV-U6-sgRNA-CMV-GFP | addgene partial sequence | sequence record 167531 | LKO1_5 5'-GACTATCATATGCTTACCGT-3'
GGCTTTATATATCTTGTGGAAAGGACGAAACACCGGAAGAGCGAGCTCTTCTGTTTTAGAGCTAGAAATA
GCAAGTTAAAATAAGGCTAGTCCGTTATCAACTTGAAAAAGTGGCACCGAGTCGGTGCTTTTTTTCTAGA
GGGTACCGGGGCCCGGTCGACTAGTTATTAATAGTAATCAATTACGGGGTCATTAGTTCATAGCCCATAT
ATGGAGTTCCGCGTTACATAACTTACGGTAAATGGCCCGCCTGGCTGACCGCCCAACGACCCCCGCCCAT
TGACGTCAATAATGACGTATGTTCCCATAGTAACGCCAATAGGGACTTTCCATTGACGTCAATGGGTGGA
GTATTTACGGTAAACTGCCCACTTGGCAGTACATCAAGTGTATCATATGCCAAGTACGCCCCCTATTGAC
GTCAATGACGGTAAATGGCCCGCCTGGCATTATGCCCAGTACATGACCTTATGGGACTTTCCTACTTGGC
AGTACATCTACGTATTAGTCATCGCTATTACCATGGTGATGCGGTTTTGGCAGTACATCAATGGGCGTGG
ATAGCGGTTTGACTCACGGGGATTTCCAAGTCTCCACCCCATTGACGTCAATGGGAGTTTGTTTTGGCAC
CAAAATCAACGGGACTTTCCAAAATGTCGTAACAACTCCGCCCCATTGACGCAAATGGGCGGTAGGCGTG
TACGGTGGGAGGTCTATATAAGCAGAGCTGGTTTAGTGAACCGTCAGATCCGCTAGCGCTACCGGTCGCC
ACCATGGTGAGCAAGGGCGAGGAGCTGTTCACCGGGGTGGTGCCCATCCTGGTCGAGCTGGACGGCGACG
TAAACGGCCACAAGTTCAGCGTGTCCGGCGAGGGCGAGGGCGATGCCACCTACGGCAAGCTGACCCTGAA
GTTCATCTGCACCACCGGCAAGCTGCCCGTGCCCTGGCCCACCCTCGTGACCACCCTGACCTACGGCGTG
CAGTGCTTCAGCCGCTACCCCGACCACATGAAGCAGCACGACTTCTTCAAGTCCGCCATGCCCGAA
