>Addgene plasmid #85451 | pAAV-U6-sgRNA-CMV-GFP | addgene partial sequence | sequence record 362485 | hU6-F 5'-GAGGGCCTATTTCCCATGATT-3'
AATTGGAATTAATTTGACTGTAAACACAAAGATATTAGTACAAAATACGTGACGTAGAAAGTAATAATTT
CTTGGGTAGTTTGCAGTTTTAAAATTATGTTTTAAAATGGACTATCATATGCTTACCGTAACTTGAAAGT
ATTTCGATTTCTTGGCTTTATATATCTTGTGGAAAGGACGAAACACCGGAAGAGCGAGCTCTTCTGTTTT
AGAGCTAGAAATAGCAAGTTAAAATAAGGCTAGTCCGTTATCAACTTGAAAAAGTGGCACCGAGTCGGTG
CTTTTTTTCTAGAGGGTACCGGGGCCCGGTCGACTAGTTATTAATAGTAATCAATTACGGGGTCATTAGT
TCATAGCCCATATATGGAGTTCCGCGTTACATAACTTACGGTAAATGGCCCGCCTGGCTGACCGCCCAAC
GACCCCCGCCCATTGACGTCAATAATGACGTATGTTCCCATAGTAACGCCAATAGGGACTTTCCATTGAC
GTCAATGGGTGGAGTATTTACGGTAAACTGCCCACTTGGCAGTACATCAAGTGTATCATATGCCAAGTAC
GCCCCCTATTGACGTCAATGACGGTAAATGGCCCGCCTGGCATTATGCCCAGTACATGACCTTATGGGAC
TTTCCTACTTGGCAGTACATCTACGTATTAGTCATCGCTATTACCATGGTGATGCGGTTTTGGCAGTACA
TCAATGGGCGTGGATAGCGGTTTGACTCACGGGGATTTCCAAGTCTCCACCCCATTGACGTCAATGGGAG
TTTGTTTTGGCACCAAAATCAACGGGACTTTCCAAAATGTCGTAACAACTCCGCCCCATTGACGCAAATG
GGCGGTAGGCGTGTACGGTGGGAGGTCTATATAAGCAGA
